Addgene plasmid #190785: pPhiC31-actIIORF4
Purpose: The PhiC31-phage based integration vector containing the actII-ORF4 gene under the control of strong kasOp* promoter
Depositing lab: Jan Kormanec. Depositing organization: Institute of Molecular Biology, Slovak Academy of Sciences. Publication: A stable vector for efficient production of heterologous proteins and secondary metabolites in streptomycetes. Novakova R, Homerova D, Csolleiova D, Rezuchova B, Sevcikova B, Javorova R, Feckova L, Kormanec J. Appl Microbiol Biotechnol. 2022 Nov;106(21):7285-7299. doi: 10.1007/s00253-022-12187-4. Epub 2022 Sep 29. PubMed 36173451.
Backbone
  Vector backbone: pBR322
  Backbone size w/o insert (bp): 4065
  Total vector size (bp): 8950
  Vector type: Bacterial Expression
Growth in bacteria
  Bacterial resistance: Ampicillin and Kanamycin, 100 & 50 μg/mL
  Growth temperature: 37°C
  Growth strain: DH5alpha
  Copy number: High Copy
Gene/Insert 1
  Gene/Insert name: T5 terminator (alt name: SLAV_24935 terminator)
  Species: Streptomyces lavendulae subsp. lavendulae CCM 3239
  Insert size (bp): 455
  GenBank ID: CP024985 ATZ26784.1
  Cloning method: Restriction Enzyme; 5′ cloning site EcoRI (not destroyed); 3′ cloning site HindIII (not destroyed)
  Sequencing primers: 5′ GGAATCCTGCTCTGCGAGGCTGGC; 3′ catgatcgcgtagtcgatagtgg
Gene/Insert 2
  Gene/Insert name: actII-4 (alt name: SCO5085)
  Species: Streptomyces coelicolor M145
  Insert size (bp): 768
  GenBank ID: AL645882 SCBAC28G1.11
  Cloning method: Restriction Enzyme; 5′ cloning site HindIII (not destroyed); 3′ cloning site NdeI (not destroyed)
  Sequencing primers: 5′ gtgtcgaagtcgacggtgacg; 3′ catgatcgcgtagtcgatagtgg
Gene/Insert 3
  Gene/Insert name: kasOp* (alt name: synthetic kasOp* promoter)
  Species: synthetic
  Insert size (bp): 72
  Cloning method: Restriction Enzyme; 5′ cloning site NdeI (not destroyed); 3′ cloning site BamHI (not destroyed)
  Sequencing primers: 5′ gtgtcgaagtcgacggtgacg; 3′ catgatcgcgtagtcgatagtgg
Resource information
  A portion of this plasmid was derived from a plasmid made by: The actII-4 gene was PCR amplified from Streptomyces coelicolor M145 chromosomal DNA; T5 terminator insert was PCR amplified from Streptomyces lavendulae subsp. lavendulae CCM 3239 chromosomal DNA, kasOp* promoter was cloned as synthetic gene insert
Terms and licenses: Academic/Nonprofit Terms; Industry Terms: Not Available to Industry
How to cite: pPhiC31-actIIORF4 was a gift from Jan Kormanec (Addgene plasmid # 190785 ; http://n2t.net/addgene:190785 ; RRID:Addgene_190785)
