[The description below was written by a language model from this plasmid's Addgene catalogue record and pLannotate feature annotations shown in this document.]
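Description:
pPhiC31-actIIORF4 is an 8,950 bp pBR322-based shuttle/integration vector designed to place a regulatory gene into the chromosome of streptomycetes. In E. coli it replicates from the ColE1/pMB1 origin (the pBR322 bom and rop regions are also annotated, although the record lists it as high copy) and is selected with ampicillin via β-lactamase and with kanamycin via the Tn5-derived neo gene. The catalogue does not say which marker is used in Streptomyces. A truncated tetracycline resistance gene remains from the pBR322 backbone and appears interrupted by the cloned cassette. An incP oriT with a small traJ remnant allows the plasmid to be mobilised by conjugation from E. coli. The plasmid has no annotated Streptomyces replication origin, so it is maintained there by site-specific recombination: the phage φC31 integrase encoded on the vector joins the adjacent attP site to the chromosomal attB site, giving a stable single-copy insertion.

The payload is actII-ORF4 (SCO5085), amplified from Streptomyces coelicolor M145, which encodes the pathway-specific transcriptional activator of the actinorhodin biosynthetic genes. It is driven by the short synthetic kasOp* promoter, a strong constitutive Streptomyces promoter, and is followed by a 455 bp terminator region (T5, SLAV_24935) taken from Streptomyces lavendulae subsp. lavendulae CCM 3239. The feature table does not annotate the promoter. The fragment labelled as a glycyl-tRNA synthetase just downstream of actII-4 probably reflects coding sequence carried along within the terminator fragment. The three parts were assembled between BamHI, NdeI, HindIII and EcoRI sites. The associated work concerns a stable vector system for producing heterologous proteins and secondary metabolites in streptomycetes, which suggests this plasmid supplies the activator for actII-ORF4-dependent promoters, although the record does not state this.
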