Features (pLannotate 1.2.2; 16 found; start..end, strand, type, name):
    194..219     -  CDS            traJ (fragment): oriT-recognizing protein; traJ
    252..361     -  oriT           oriT: incP origin of transfer
    495..839     +  CDS            tnpA (fragment): TN5P_ECOLX - Also known as tnp. Experimental evidence at protein level: Swiss-Prot protein existence level 1. Mediates transposition of transposon Tn5 by a 'cut and paste' mechanism. First, the monomeric transposase binds the 19 bp inverted DNA repeats flanking the transposon. Then, dimerization of the DNA- bound transposase creates a synaptic DNA complex. After nicking of the first DNA strand, excision of the transposon proceeds through a series of intermediates. The transposase then mediates the insertion of the transposon at a new site by strand transfer. The activity of the wild- type tran
    871..1662    +  CDS            neo: KKA2_KLEPN - Also known as kan, nptII. Experimental evidence at protein level: Swiss-Prot protein existence level 1. Resistance to kanamycin, neomycin, paromomycin, ribostamycin, butirosin and gentamicin B. From Klebsiella pneumoniae.
   1692..1791    +  protein_bind   phage φC31 attP: attachment site of phage φC31 phage φC31 integrase
   1801..3618    +  CDS            phage φC31 integrase: integrase from phage φC31
   3629..3647    -  misc_feature   MCS (fragment): pBluescript multiple cloning site
   3674..3778    +  promoter       AmpR promoter: bla
   3779..4639    +  CDS            AmpR: β-lactamase; bla; confers resistance to ampicillin, carbenicillin, and related antibiotics
   4810..5398    +  rep_origin     ori: high-copy-number ColE1/pMB1/pBR322/pUC origin of replication
   5584..5724    -  misc_feature   bom: basis of mobility region from pBR322
   5826..6017    -  CDS            rop: Rop protein, which maintains plasmids at low copy number; rop
   6034..6414    +  CDS            YPB1_ECOLX: Protein predicted: Swiss-Prot protein existence level 4. From Escherichia coli.
   6656..7702    -  CDS            TcR (fragment): tetracycline efflux protein; tet; confers resistance to tetracycline
   7890..8654    +  CDS            actII-4: ACT24_STRCO - Protein inferred from homology: Swiss-Prot protein existence level 3. Transcriptional activator of actinorhodin biosynthetic genes. From Streptomyces coelicolor (strain ATCC BAA-471 / A3(2) / M145).
   8669..8869    +  CDS            glyQS (fragment): SYG_MYCTU - Also known as glyS. Experimental evidence at protein level: Swiss-Prot protein existence level 1. Catalyzes the attachment of glycine to tRNA(Gly). From Mycobacterium tuberculosis (strain ATCC 25618 / H37Rv).
>Addgene plasmid #190785 | pPhiC31-actIIORF4 | addgene full sequence | sequence record 375584 | Addgene NGS Result
GGGTCAGGCCGCGGGGGTTCCTCCGGCCGCCCGCTCGGCCTCCGGCGCGGCTTCCTGCGCGGCCGCCTCG
GCGGCGCGGCGCTCCCCCTCCGCCTGGGAACGCTTGCCGTAGCGGGCCGTCCACAGCGCCAGGCCGCCCA
GCGTCCCGTAGATCATGAACGGGCTGATCGAATTCGTTAACGTATACCAATTGCTGGTTGGCTTGGTTTC
ATCAGCCATCCGCTTGCCCTCATCTGTTACGCCGGCGGTAGCCGGCCAGCCTCGCAGAGCAGGATTCCCG
TTGAGCACCGCCAGGTGCGAATAAGGGACAGTGAAGAAGGAACACCCGCTCGCGGGTGGGCCTACTTCAC
CTATCCTGCCCGGCTGACGCCGTTGGATACACCAAGGAAAGTCTACACGAACCCTTTGGCAAAATCCTGT
ATATCGTGCGAAAAAGGATGGATATACCGAAAAAATCGCTATAATGACCCCGAAGCAGGGTTATGCAGCG
GAAAAGATCCGTCGACCTGCAGGATAGCTTCACGCTGCCGCAAGCACTCAGGGCGCAAGGGCTGCTAAAG
GAAGCGGAACACGTAGAAAGCCAGTCCGCAGAAACGGTGCTGACCCCGGATGAATGTCAGCTACTGGGCT
ATCTGGACAAGGGAAAACGCAAGCGCAAAGAGAAAGCAGGTAGCTTGCAGTGGGCTTACATGGCGATAGC
TAGACTGGGCGGTTTTATGGACAGCAAGCGAACCGGAATTGCCAGCTGGGGCGCCCTCTGGTAAGGTTGG
GAAGCCCTGCAAAGTAAACTGGATGGCTTTCTTGCCGCCAAGGATCTGATGGCGCAGGGGATCAAGATCT
GATCAAGAGACAGGATGAGGATCGTTTCGCATGATTGAACAAGATGGATTGCACGCAGGTTCTCCGGCCG
CTTGGGTGGAGAGGCTATTCGGCTATGACTGGGCACAACAGACAATCGGCTGCTCTGATGCCGCCGTGTT
CCGGCTGTCAGCGCAGGGGCGCCCGGTTCTTTTTGTCAAGACCGACCTGTCCGGTGCCCTGAATGAACTG
CAGGACGAGGCAGCGCGGCTATCGTGGCTGGCCACGACGGGCGTTCCTTGCGCAGCTGTGCTCGACGTTG
TCACTGAAGCGGGAAGGGACTGGCTGCTATTGGGCGAAGTGCCGGGGCAGGATCTCCTGTCATCTCACCT
TGCTCCTGCCGAGAAAGTATCCATCATGGCTGATGCAATGCGGCGGCTGCATACGCTTGATCCGGCTACC
TGCCCATTCGACCACCAAGCGAAACATCGCATCGAGCGAGCACGTACTCGGATGGAAGCCGGTCTTGTCG
ATCAGGATGATCTGGACGAAGAGCATCAGGGGCTCGCGCCAGCCGAACTGTTCGCCAGGCTCAAGGCGCG
CATGCCCGACGGCGAGGATCTCGTCGTGACCCATGGCGATGCCTGCTTGCCGAATATCATGGTGGAAAAT
GGCCGCTTTTCTGGATTCATCGACTGTGGCCGGCTGGGTGTGGCGGACCGCTATCAGGACATAGCGTTGG
CTACCCGTGATATTGCTGAAGAGCTTGGCGGCGAATGGGCTGACCGCTTCCTCGTGCTTTACGGTATCGC
CGCTCCCGATTCGCAGCGCATCGCCTTCTATCGCCTTCTTGACGAGTTCTTCTGAGCGGGACTCTCTTAA
GTTCACGTTTTCCCAGGTCAGAAGCGGTTTTCGGGAGTAGTGCCCCAACTGGGGTAACCTTTGAGTTCTC
TCAGTTGGGGGCGTAGGGTCGCCGACATGACACAAGGGGTTGTGACCGGGGTGGACACGTACGCGGGTGC
TTACGACCGTCAGTCGCGCGAGCGCGAAAATTCGAGCGCAGCAAGCCCAGCGACACAGCGTAGCGCCAAC
GAAGACAAGGCGGCCGACCTTCAGCGCGAAGTCGAGCGCGACGGGGGCCGGTTCAGGTTCGTCGGGCATT
TCAGCGAAGCGCCGGGCACGTCGGCGTTCGGGACGGCGGAGCGCCCGGAGTTCGAACGCATCCTGAACGA
ATGCCGCGCCGGGCGGCTCAACATGATCATTGTCTATGACGTGTCGCGCTTCTCGCGCCTGAAGGTCATG
GACGCGATTCCGATTGTCTCGGAATTGCTCGCCCTGGGCGTGACGATTGTTTCCACTCAGGAAGGCGTCT
TCCGGCAGGGAAACGTCATGGACCTGATTCACCTGATTATGCGGCTCGACGCGTCGCACAAAGAATCTTC
GCTGAAGTCGGCGAAGATTCTCGACACGAAGAACCTTCAGCGCGAATTGGGCGGGTACGTCGGCGGGAAG
GCGCCTTACGGCTTCGAGCTTGTTTCGGAGACGAAGGAGATCACGCGCAACGGCCGAATGGTCAATGTCG
TCATCAACAAGCTTGCGCACTCGACCACTCCCCTTACCGGACCCTTCGAGTTCGAGCCCGACGTAATCCG
GTGGTGGTGGCGTGAGATCAAGACGCACAAACACCTTCCCTTCAAGCCGGGCAGTCAAGCCGCCATTCAC
CCGGGCAGCATCACGGGGCTTTGTAAGCGCATGGACGCTGACGCCGTGCCGACCCGGGGCGAGACGATTG
GGAAGAAGACCGCTTCAAGCGCCTGGGACCCGGCAACCGTTATGCGAATCCTTCGGGACCCGCGTATTGC
GGGCTTCGCCGCTGAGGTGATCTACAAGAAGAAGCCGGACGGCACGCCGACCACGAAGATTGAGGGTTAC
CGCATTCAGCGCGACCCGATCACGCTCCGGCCGGTCGAGCTTGATTGCGGACCGATCATCGAGCCCGCTG
AGTGGTATGAGCTTCAGGCGTGGTTGGACGGCAGGGGGCGCGGCAAGGGGCTTTCCCGGGGGCAAGCCAT
TCTGTCCGCCATGGACAAGCTGTACTGCGAGTGTGGCGCCGTCATGACTTCGAAGCGCGGGGAAGAATCG
ATCAAGGACTCTTACCGCTGCCGTCGCCGGAAGGTGGTCGACCCGTCCGCACCTGGGCAGCACGAAGGCA
CGTGCAACGTCAGCATGGCGGCACTCGACAAGTTCGTTGCGGAACGCATCTTCAACAAGATCAGGCACGC
CGAAGGCGACGAAGAGACGTTGGCGCTTCTGTGGGAAGCCGCCCGACGCTTCGGCAAGCTCACTGAGGCG
CCTGAGAAGAGCGGCGAACGGGCGAACCTTGTTGCGGAGCGCGCCGACGCCCTGAACGCCCTTGAAGAGC
TGTACGAAGACCGCGCGGCAGGCGCGTACGACGGACCCGTTGGCAGGAAGCACTTCCGGAAGCAACAGGC
AGCGCTGACGCTCCGGCAGCAAGGGGCGGAAGAGCGGCTTGCCGAACTTGAAGCCGCCGAAGCCCCGAAG
CTTCCCCTTGACCAATGGTTCCCCGAAGACGCCGACGCTGACCCGACCGGCCCTAAGTCGTGGTGGGGGC
GCGCGTCAGTAGACGACAAGCGCGTGTTCGTCGGGCTCTTCGTAGACAAGATCGTTGTCACGAAGTCGAC
TACGGGCAGGGGGCAGGGAACGCCCATCGAGAAGCGCGCTTCGATCACGTGGGCGAAGCCGCCGACCGAC
GACGACGAAGACGACGCCCAGGACGGCACGGAAGACGTAGCGGCGTAGCGAGACACCCGCGGCCGCCACC
GCGGTGGCAGGTGGCACTTTTCGGGGAAATGTGCGCGGAACCCCTATTTGTTTATTTTTCTAAATACATT
CAAATATGTATCCGCTCATGAGACAATAACCCTGATAAATGCTTCAATAATATTGAAAAAGGAAGAGTAT
GAGTATTCAACATTTCCGTGTCGCCCTTATTCCCTTTTTTGCGGCATTTTGCCTTCCTGTTTTTGCTCAC
CCAGAAACGCTGGTGAAAGTAAAAGATGCTGAAGATCAGTTGGGTGCACGAGTGGGTTACATCGAACTGG
ATCTCAACAGCGGTAAGATCCTTGAGAGTTTTCGCCCCGAAGAACGTTTTCCAATGATGAGCACTTTTAA
AGTTCTGCTATGTGGCGCGGTATTATCCCGTGTTGACGCCGGGCAAGAGCAACTCGGTCGCCGCATACAC
TATTCTCAGAATGACTTGGTTGAGTACTCACCAGTCACAGAAAAGCATCTTACGGATGGCATGACAGTAA
GAGAATTATGCAGTGCTGCCATAACCATGAGTGATAACACTGCGGCCAACTTACTTCTGACAACGATCGG
AGGACCGAAGGAGCTAACCGCTTTTTTGCACAACATGGGGGATCATGTAACTCGCCTTGATCGTTGGGAA
CCGGAGCTGAATGAAGCCATACCAAACGACGAGCGTGACACCACGATGCCTGCAGCAATGGCAACAACGT
TGCGCAAACTATTAACTGGCGAACTACTTACTCTAGCTTCCCGGCAACAATTAATAGACTGGATGGAGGC
GGATAAAGTTGCAGGACCACTTCTGCGCTCGGCCCTTCCGGCTGGCTGGTTTATTGCTGATAAATCTGGA
GCCGGTGAGCGTGGGTCTCGCGGTATCATTGCAGCACTGGGGCCAGATGGTAAGCCCTCCCGTATCGTAG
TTATCTACACGACGGGGAGTCAGGCAACTATGGATGAACGAAATAGACAGATCGCTGAGATAGGTGCCTC
ACTGATTAAGCATTGGTAACTGTCAGACCAAGTTTACTCATATATACTTTAGATTGATTTAAAACTTCAT
TTTTAATTTAAAAGGATCTAGGTGAAGATCCTTTTTGATAATCTCATGACCAAAATCCCTTAACGTGAGT
TTTCGTTCCACTGAGCGTCAGACCCCGTAGAAAAGATCAAAGGATCTTCTTGAGATCCTTTTTTTCTGCG
CGTAATCTGCTGCTTGCAAACAAAAAAACCACCGCTACCAGCGGTGGTTTGTTTGCCGGATCAAGAGCTA
CCAACTCTTTTTCCGAAGGTAACTGGCTTCAGCAGAGCGCAGATACCAAATACTGTCCTTCTAGTGTAGC
CGTAGTTAGGCCACCACTTCAAGAACTCTGTAGCACCGCCTACATACCTCGCTCTGCTAATCCTGTTACC
AGTGGCTGCTGCCAGTGGCGATAAGTCGTGTCTTACCGGGTTGGACTCAAGACGATAGTTACCGGATAAG
GCGCAGCGGTCGGGCTGAACGGGGGGTTCGTGCACACAGCCCAGCTTGGAGCGAACGACCTACACCGAAC
TGAGATACCTACAGCGTGAGCTATGAGAAAGCGCCACGCTTCCCGAAGGGAGAAAGGCGGACAGGTATCC
GGTAAGCGGCAGGGTCGGAACAGGAGAGCGCACGAGGGAGCTTCCAGGGGGAAACGCCTGGTATCTTTAT
AGTCCTGTCGGGTTTCGCCACCTCTGACTTGAGCGTCGATTTTTGTGATGCTCGTCAGGGGGGCGGAGCC
TATGGAAAAACGCCAGCAACGCGGCCTTTTTACGGTTCCTGGCCTTTTGCTGGCCTTTTGCTCACATGTT
CTTTCCTGCGTTATCCCCTGATTCTGTGGATAACCGTATTACCGCCTTTGAGTGAGCTGATACCGCTCGC
CGCAGCCGAACGACCGAGCGCAGCGAGTCAGTGAGCGAGGAAGCGGAAGAGCGCCTGATGCGGTATTTTC
TCCTTACGCATCTGTGCGGTATTTCACACCGCATATGGTGCACTCTCAGTACAATCTGCTCTGATGCCGC
ATAGTTAAGCCAGTATACACTCCGCTATCGCTACGTGACTGGGTCATGGCTGCGCCCCGACACCCGCCAA
CACCCGCTGACGCGCCCTGACGGGCTTGTCTGCTCCCGGCATCCGCTTACAGACAAGCTGTGACCGTCTC
CGGGAGCTGCATGTGTCAGAGGTTTTCACCGTCATCACCGAAACGCGCGAGGCAGCTGCGGTAAAGCTCA
TCAGCGTGGTCGTGAAGCGATTCACAGATGTCTGCCTGTTCATCCGTGTCCAGCTCGTTGAGTTTCTCCA
GAAGCGTTAATGTCTGGCTTCTGATAAAGCGGGCCATGTTAAGGGCGGTTTTTTCCTGTTTGGTCACTGA
TGCCTCCGTGTAAGGGGGATTTCTGTTCATGGGGGTAATGATACCGATGAAACGAGAGAGGATGCTCACG
ATACGGGTTACTGATGATGAACATGCCCGGTTACTGGAACGTTGTGAGGGTAAACAACTGGCGGTATGGA
TGCGGCGGGACCAGAGAAAAATCACTCAGGGTCAATGCCAGCGCTTCGTTAATACAGATGTAGGTGTTCC
ACAGGGTAGCCAGCAGCATCCTGCGATGCAGATCCGGAACATAATGGTGCAGGGCGCTGACTTCCGCGTT
TCCAGACTTTACGAAACACGGAAACCGAAGACCATTCATGTTGTTGCTCAGGTCGCAGACGTTTTGCAGC
AGCAGTCGCTTCACGTTCGCTCGCGTATCGGTGATTCATTCTGCTAACCAGTAAGGCAACCCCGCCAGCC
TAGCCGGGTCCTCAACGACAGGAGCACGATCATGCGCACCCGTGGCCAGGACCCAACGCTGCCCGAGATG
CGCCGCGTGCGGCTGCTGGAGATGGCGGACGCGATGGATATGTTCTGCCAAGGGTTGGTTTGCGCATTCA
CAGTTCTCCGCAAGAATTGATTGGCTCCAATTCTTGGAGTGGTGAATCCGTTAGCGAGGTGCCGCCGGCT
TCCATTCAGGTCGAGGTGGCCCGGCTCCATGCACCGCGACGCAACGCGGGGAGGCAGACAAGGTATAGGG
CGGCGCCTACAATCCATGCCAACCCGTTCCATGTGCTCGCCGAGGCGGCATAAATCGCCGTGACGATCAG
CGGTCCAATGATCGAAGTTAGGCTGGTAAGAGCCGCGAGCGATCCTTGAAGCTGTCCCTGATGGTCGTCA
TCTACCTGCCTGGACAGCATGGCCTGCAACGCGGGCATCCCGATGCCGCCGGAAGCGAGAAGAATCATAA
TGGGGAAGGCCATCCAGCCTCGCGTCGCGAACGCCAGCAAGACGTAGCCCAGCGCGTCGGCCGCCATGCC
GGCGATAATGGCCTGCTTCTCGCCGAAACGTTTGGTGGCGGGACCAGTGACGAAGGCTTGAGCGAGGGCG
TGCAAGATTCCGAATACCGCAAGCGACAGGCCGATCATCGTCGCGCTCCAGCGAAAGCGGTCCTCGCCGA
AAATGACCCAGAGCGCTGCCGGCACCTGTCCTACGAGTTGCATGATAAAGAAGACAGTCATAAGTGCGGC
GACGATAGTCATGCCCCGCGCCCACCGGAAGGAGCTGACTGGGTTGAAGGCTCTCAAGGGCATCGGTCGA
CGCTCTCCCTTATGCGACTCCTGCATTAGGAAGCAGCCCAGTAGTAGGTTGAGGCCGTTGAGCACCGCCG
CCGCAAGGAATGGTGCATGCAAGGAGATGGCGCCCAACAGTCCCCCGGCCACGGGGCCTGCCACCATACC
CACGCCGAAACAAGCGCTCATGAGCCCGAAGTGGCGAGCCCGATCTTCCCCATCGGTGATGTCGGCGATA
TAGGCGCCAGCAACCGCACCTGTGGCGCCGGTGATGCCGGCCACGATGCGTCCGGCGTAGAGGATCTACA
GGACGGGTGTGGTCGCCATGATCGCGTAGTCGATAGTGGCTCCAAGTAGCGAAGCGAGCAGGACTGGGCG
GCGGCCAAAGCGGTCGGACAGTGCTCCGAGAACGGGTGCGCATAGAAATTGCATCAACGCATATAGCGCT
AGGCGCGCCACAGCTGTTCCGGGGATCCGTCGACCCGGTACTCTAGACTCGAGGATATCGGCATCGATGC
ATGGATCCATTCGAACGGTCTCTGCTTTGACAACATGCTGTGCGGTGTTGTAAAGTCGTGGCCAGGAGAT
GACTGACTGAGGTACCAGATCTGACTGAGTGACCAAAGGAGGCGGACATATGAGATTCAACTTATTGGGA
CGTGTCCATGTAATCACCGATGCGGGATGTGTAATTCCGCTTAAATCCTCGAAGGCGACCCAGCTCCTGG
TGCTGCTGCTCCTCAGGCGGCACGAGGTGGTGGGATCGGGGGTGCTCATCGAGGAGTTGTGGGCGGACCA
CCCGCCCCGCAGCGCCATGACGACGCTGCAGACGTACGTGTACCACACCCGCCGGCTGCTGGGGGAGCAC
CGGGTGACGAGCGACGACCGGGAATTGGTCCTGACCCAGCCGCCCGGCTACTTCGCCCTGATCGACGAGG
ACGAACTCGACGTCGCGGTCGCCGAGCGTCTGATCCGCACCGGCGGCCGGCTGCTCGAGGAGAACCGGCT
CGAGGAGGCGCTCGCCTCGTTGGACGCGGGACTGGATCTCTGGCGAGGCCCGGCGCTGTCCACCGTACCG
TGCGGCCGGGTGCTCGAAAGCAATATCGCGCACCTGGAAGAGCTGCGGCTTTTTGGAATGCAGCTCCGTA
TCGACGCGAATTGGCGGCTGGGCAGAATAGGGCCGATGATTCCGGAACTCCGGTCCCTGGTAATTTCGCA
TCCGCTGAACGAGACCCTGCACGCCAAACTGATGGGCGCGCTCTGTCAGATGGGCAGGCGCGCCGAGGCG
CTGGAATCGTATCGGAATCTCCGGCGGATACTGTCCGACGAACTGGGGGTGGATCCGACGCCGGAAATCC
AGCGTATGCACATGGAAATTCTCAACGGTGAGAAGGTGCTCGTGTAGCAAGCTTGTTCTGGAACATCGAG
TTCGACGACGCCGGCGCCATCGGCCGCCGCTACCGCCGCCAGGACGAGATCGGTACGCCGTTCTGCGTCA
CCGTCGACTTCGACACCCTGGACGACAACGCGGTGACCGTGCGCGAGCGCGACACCATGAAGCAGGAGCG
CGTCTCCCTGGACCAGATCCAGAGCTACCTCGGCAGCCGTCTGCTCGGCTGCTAGGTCTCCACGCGAAAA
GGCCGGTGGCCCGGTGCGCGATCCGCGCACCGGGCCACCGGCTTTCGTGTGCTTCGCGGC
